Addgene plasmid #80093: pWUKI Cas1 V33A Cas2
Purpose: Encodes Cas1 V33A and Cas2
Depositing lab: George Church. Depositing organization: Harvard Medical School. Publication: Molecular recordings by directed CRISPR spacer acquisition. Shipman SL, Nivala J, Macklis JD, Church GM. Science. 2016 Jun 9. pii: aaf1175. 10.1126/science.aaf1175 PubMed 27284167.
Backbone
  Vector backbone: pCDF-1b
  Total vector size (bp): 6068
  Vector type: Bacterial Expression
Growth in bacteria
  Bacterial resistance: Spectinomycin, 50 μg/mL
  Growth temperature: 37°C
  Growth strain: DH5alpha
  Copy number: Unknown
Gene/Insert 1
  Gene/Insert name: Cas1
  Mutation: V33A
  Entrez Gene: cas1 (a.k.a. b2755, ECK2750, ygbT)
Gene/Insert 2
  Gene/Insert name: Cas2
  Entrez Gene: cas2 (a.k.a. b2754, ECK2749, ygbF)
Gene/Insert 3
  Gene/Insert name: CRISPR Array
Terms and licenses: Academic/Nonprofit Terms; Industry Terms: Not Available to Industry
How to cite: pWUKI Cas1 V33A Cas2 was a gift from George Church (Addgene plasmid # 80093 ; http://n2t.net/addgene:80093 ; RRID:Addgene_80093)
