[The description below was written by a language model from this plasmid's Addgene catalogue record and pLannotate feature annotations shown in this document.]
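Description:
pWUKI Cas1 V33A Cas2 is a 6,068 bp bacterial expression plasmid built on the pCDF-1b backbone for use in E. coli. It replicates from the CloDF13 (CDF) origin, which is compatible with other common plasmid origins and so allows co-maintenance with additional plasmids. It is selected with spectinomycin through the aadA (SmR) aminoglycoside adenylyltransferase gene. A backbone lacI gene with its own promoter supplies lac repressor.

The main payload is a bicistronic cassette in which a T7 promoter with an adjacent lac operator and the T7 gene 10 ribosome binding site drives E. coli cas1 (ygbT), carrying the V33A substitution, followed immediately by cas2 (ygbF) and a T7 terminator. Expression is therefore IPTG-inducible and requires a host that provides T7 RNA polymerase. Short S-Tag and SET1 fragments annotated after cas2 appear to be backbone remnants rather than fusions to the Cas proteins. The Cas1-Cas2 complex is the integrase that captures new spacers into CRISPR arrays.

Downstream of the terminator, the feature table shows a second region with a CAP binding site, lac promoter and lac operator, a sequence annotated as SUMO, and a kanamycin resistance (KanR) coding sequence. The catalogue lists a CRISPR array as a third insert, but no array is annotated in the table, and the record does not explain how the array relates to this lac/KanR region, so its position and function cannot be stated from the fields. Kanamycin is not listed as a selection. The associated publication concerns molecular recording by directed spacer acquisition, consistent with this being a Cas1 point-mutant variant for studying or altering acquisition, although the effect of V33A is not stated.
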