Features (pLannotate 1.2.2; 21 found; start..end, strand, type, name):
      1..19      +  promoter       T7 promoter: promoter for bacteriophage T7 RNA polymerase
     20..44      +  protein_bind   lac operator: The lac repressor binds to the lac operator to inhibit transcription in E. coli. This inhibition can be relieved by adding lactose or isopropyl-β-D-thiogalactopyranoside (IPTG). lac repressor encoded by lacI
     59..81      +  RBS            RBS: efficient ribosome binding site from bacteriophage T7 gene 10 (Olins and Rangwala, 1989)
     88..1002    +  CDS            ygbT: CAS1_ECOLI - Also known as cas1. Experimental evidence at protein level: Swiss-Prot protein existence level 1. CRISPR (clustered regularly interspaced short palindromic repeat), is an adaptive immune system that provides protection against mobile genetic elements (viruses, transposable elements and conjugative plasmids) (PubMed:21255106, PubMed:24920831, PubMed:24793649). CRISPR clusters contain sequences complementary to antecedent mobile elements and target invading nucleic acids. CRISPR clusters are transcribed and processed into CRISPR RNA (crRNA). The Cas1-Cas2 complex is involved in CRIS
   1007..1288    +  CDS            ygbF (sequence withheld): CAS2_ECOLI - Also known as cas2. Experimental evidence at protein level: Swiss-Prot protein existence level 1. CRISPR (clustered regularly interspaced short palindromic repeat), is an adaptive immune system that provides protection against mobile genetic elements (viruses, transposable elements and conjugative plasmids) (PubMed:21255106, PubMed:24920831, PubMed:24793649). CRISPR clusters contain sequences complementary to antecedent mobile elements and target invading nucleic acids. CRISPR clusters are transcribed and processed into CRISPR RNA (crRNA). The Cas1-Cas2 complex is involved in CRIS
   1313..1354    +  CDS            S-Tag (fragment): affinity and epitope tag derived from pancreatic ribonuclease A
   1384..1401    +  CDS            SET1 (fragment): solubility-enhancement tag derived from T7 phage gene 10B
   1409..1456    +  terminator     T7 terminator: transcription terminator for bacteriophage T7 RNA polymerase
   1557..1578    +  protein_bind   CAP binding site: CAP binding activates transcription in the presence of cAMP. E. coli catabolite activator protein
   1593..1623    +  promoter       lac promoter: promoter for the E. coli lac operon
   1631..1647    +  protein_bind   lac operator: The lac repressor binds to the lac operator to inhibit transcription in E. coli. This inhibition can be relieved by adding lactose or isopropyl-β-D-thiogalactopyranoside (IPTG). lac repressor encoded by lacI
   1682..1969    +  CDS            SUMO: cleavable ubiquitin-like protein tag; S. cerevisiae SMT3 (truncated and modified); modified to prevent cleavage by eukaryotic SUMO proteases
   2080..2892    +  CDS            KanR: aminoglycoside phosphotransferase; aph(3')-Ia; confers resistance to kanamycin in bacteria or G418 (Geneticin®) in eukaryotes
   2984..3775    -  CDS            SmR: aminoglycoside adenylyltransferase (Murphy, 1985); aadA; confers resistance to spectinomycin and streptomycin
   3776..3867    -  promoter       AmpR promoter: bla
   3915..4653    -  rep_origin     CloDF13 ori: Plasmids containing the CloDF13 (CDF) origin of replication can be propagated in E. coli cells that contain additional plasmids with compatible origins.
   4750..4814    -  CDS            TcR (fragment): tetracycline efflux protein; tet; confers resistance to tetracycline
   4829..4850    -  protein_bind   CAP binding site: CAP binding activates transcription in the presence of cAMP. E. coli catabolite activator protein
   4863..5945    -  CDS            lacI: lac repressor; lacI; The lac repressor binds to the lac operator to inhibit transcription in E. coli. This inhibition can be relieved by adding lactose or isopropyl-β-D-thiogalactopyranoside (IPTG).
   5946..6023    -  promoter       lacI promoter: lacI
   6031..6066    -  CDS            TcR (fragment): tetracycline efflux protein; tet; confers resistance to tetracycline
>Addgene plasmid #80093 | pWUKI Cas1 V33A Cas2 | depositor full sequence | sequence record 150467 | pWUKI Cas1 V33A Cas2 sequence 6068 bps
TAATACGACTCACTATAGGGGAATTGTGAGCGGATAACAATTCCCCTGTAGAAATAATTTTGTTTAACTT
TAATAAGGAGATATACCATGACCTGGCTTCCCCTTAATCCCATTCCACTCAAAGATCGCGTCTCCATGAT
CTTTCTGCAATATGGGCAGATCGATGTAATAGATGGCGCGTTTGCACTTATCGACAAGACAGGGATCCGC
ACTCATATTCCTGTTGGCTCGGTTGCCTGCATCATGCTGGAACCTGGTACACGGGTTTCGCATGCAGCTG
TACGCCTGGCTGCGCAAGTTGGAACATTGTTGGTATGGGTGGGGGAAGCGGGCGTTCGTGTTTATGCTTC
TGGTCAGCCTGGAGGTGCGCGTTCAGATAAGCTGCTCTATCAGGCAAAACTTGCTCTGGATGAAGATTTG
CGTCTGAAGGTCGTACGTAAAATGTTTGAACTTCGGTTTGGAGAACCTGCGCCTGCCCGGCGCTCCGTAG
AGCAACTCAGAGGTATAGAAGGCAGTCGCGTGCGGGCAACCTACGCACTTCTGGCGAAGCAATACGGCGT
GACATGGAATGGACGTCGCTACGATCCGAAAGACTGGGAAAAGGGCGATACGATCAACCAATGCATTAGC
GCTGCAACTTCCTGTTTATACGGCGTAACTGAAGCGGCGATACTTGCAGCTGGTTATGCACCAGCTATTG
GGTTTGTGCATACAGGAAAGCCTCTTTCCTTTGTTTACGATATTGCAGACATCATTAAATTTGACACTGT
TGTACCGAAAGCTTTTGAGATAGCGCGTCGTAACCCTGGTGAGCCGGACCGGGAAGTCCGTTTGGCGTGC
AGGGATATTTTTCGCAGTAGTAAAACATTAGCCAAATTGATTCCGCTTATAGAGGACGTGCTTGCCGCTG
GAGAAATACAACCGCCGGCCCCACCTGAAGATGCACAGCCTGTTGCCATTCCGCTTCCTGTTTCACTGGG
AGATGCAGGCCATCGGAGTAGCTGAA
[282 nt withheld, positions 1007-1288]
TGAGCGGCCGCACTCGAGTCTGGTAAAGAAACCGCTGCTGCGAAATTTGAACGCCAGCACATGGACTCGT
CTACTAGCGCAGCTTAATTAACCTAGGCTGCTGCCACCGCTGAGCAATAACTAGCATAACCCCTTGGGGC
CTCTAAACGGGTCTTGAGGGGTTTTTTGCTGAAACCTCAGGCATTTGAGAAGCACACGGTCACACTGCTT
CCGGTAGTCAATAAACCGGTAAACCAGCAATAGACATAAGCGGTGAGCGCAACGCAATTAATGTGAGTTA
GCTCACTCATTAGGCACCCCAGGCTTTACACTTTATGCTTCCGGCTCGTATGTTGTGTGGAATTGTGAGC
GGATAACAATTTCACACAGGAAACAGCTATGGGGTCCCTGCAGGACTCAGAAGTCAATCAAGAAGCTAAG
CCAGAGGTCAAGCCAGAAGTCAAGCCTGAGACTCACATCAATTTAAAGGTGTCCGATGGATCTTCAGAGA
TCTTCTTCAAGATCAAAAAGACCACTCCTTTAAGAAGGCTGATGGAAGCGTTCGCTAAAAGACAGGGTAA
GGAAATGGACTCCTTAAGATTCTTGTACGACGGTATTAGAATTCAAGCTGATCAGGCCCCTGAAGATTTG
GACATGGAGGATAACGATATTATTGAGGCTCACCGCGAACAGATTGGAGGTCGGTTTATCCCCGCTGGCG
CGGGGAACTCTCTAAAAGTATACATTTGTTCTTAAAGCATTTTTTCCCATACAAACAACCCACCAACCTT
AATGTAACAGGATCTGGCAGTAGCCATATTCAACGGGAAACGTCTTGCTCTAGGCCGCGATTAAATTCCA
ACATGGATGCTGATTTATATGGGTATAAATGGGCTCGCGATAATGTCGGGCAATCAGGTGCGACAATCTA
TCGATTGTATGGGAAGCCCGATGCGCCAGAGTTGTTTCTGAAACATGGCAAAGGTAGCGTTGCCAATGAT
GTTACAGATGAGATGGTCAGACTAAACTGGCTGACGGAATTTATGCCTCTTCCGACCATCAAGCATTTTA
TCCGTACTCCTGATGATGCATGGTTACTCACCACTGCGATCCCCGGGAAAACAGCATTCCAGGTATTAGA
AGAATATCCTGATTCAGGTGAAAATATTGTTGATGCGCTGGCAGTGTTCCTGCGCCGGTTGCATTCGATT
CCTGTTTGTAATTGTCCTTTTAACAGCGACCGCGTATTTCGTCTCGCTCAGGCGCAATCACGAATGAATA
ACGGTTTGGTTGATGCGAGTGATTTTGATGACGAGCGTAATGGCTGGCCTGTTGAACAAGTCTGGAAAGA
AATGCATAAACTTTTGCCATTCTCACCGGATTCAGTCGTCACTCATGGTGATTTCTCACTTGATAACCTT
ATTTTTGACGAGGGGAAATTAATAGGTTGTATTGATGTTGGACGAGTCGGAATCGCAGACCGATACCAGG
ATCTTGCCATCCTATGGAACTGCCTCGGTGAGTTTTCTCCTTCATTACAGAAACGGCTTTTTCAAAAATA
TGGTATTGATAATCCTGATATGAATAAATTGCAGTTTCATTTGATGCTCGATGAGTTTTTCTAATAACCG
CTATTTAACGACCCTGCCCTGAACCGACGACCGGGTCATCGTGGCCGGATCTTGCGGCCCCTCGGCTTGA
ACGAATTGTTAGACATTATTTGCCGACTACCTTGGTGATCTCGCCTTTCACGTAGTGGACAAATTCTTCC
AACTGATCTGCGCGCGAGGCCAAGCGATCTTCTTCTTGTCCAAGATAAGCCTGTCTAGCTTCAAGTATGA
CGGGCTGATACTGGGCCGGCAGGCGCTCCATTGCCCAGTCGGCAGCGACATCCTTCGGCGCGATTTTGCC
GGTTACTGCGCTGTACCAAATGCGGGACAACGTAAGCACTACATTTCGCTCATCGCCAGCCCAGTCGGGC
GGCGAGTTCCATAGCGTTAAGGTTTCATTTAGCGCCTCAAATAGATCCTGTTCAGGAACCGGATCAAAGA
GTTCCTCCGCCGCTGGACCTACCAAGGCAACGCTATGTTCTCTTGCTTTTGTCAGCAAGATAGCCAGATC
AATGTCGATCGTGGCTGGCTCGAAGATACCTGCAAGAATGTCATTGCGCTGCCATTCTCCAAATTGCAGT
TCGCGCTTAGCTGGATAACGCCACGGAATGATGTCGTCGTGCACAACAATGGTGACTTCTACAGCGCGGA
GAATCTCGCTCTCTCCAGGGGAAGCCGAAGTTTCCAAAAGGTCGTTGATCAAAGCTCGCCGCGTTGTTTC
ATCAAGCCTTACGGTCACCGTAACCAGCAAATCAATATCACTGTGTGGCTTCAGGCCGCCATCCACTGCG
GAGCCGTACAAATGTACGGCCAGCAACGTCGGTTCGAGATGGCGCTCGATGACGCCAACTACCTCTGATA
GTTGAGTCGATACTTCGGCGATCACCGCTTCCCTCATACTCTTCCTTTTTCAATATTATTGAAGCATTTA
TCAGGGTTATTGTCTCATGAGCGGATACATATTTGAATGTATTTAGAAAAATAAACAAATAGCTAGCTCA
CTCGGTCGCTACGCTCCGGGCGTGAGACTGCGGCGGGCGCTGCGGACACATACAAAGTTACCCACAGATT
CCGTGGATAAGCAGGGGACTAACATGTGAGGCAAAACAGCAGGGCCGCGCCGGTGGCGTTTTTCCATAGG
CTCCGCCCTCCTGCCAGAGTTCACATAAACAGACGCTTTTCCGGTGCATCTGTGGGAGCCGTGAGGCTCA
ACCATGAATCTGACAGTACGGGCGAAACCCGACAGGACTTAAAGATCCCCACCGTTTCCGGCGGGTCGCT
CCCTCTTGCGCTCTCCTGTTCCGACCCTGCCGTTTACCGGATACCTGTTCCGCCTTTCTCCCTTACGGGA
AGTGTGGCGCTTTCTCATAGCTCACACACTGGTATCTCGGCTCGGTGTAGGTCGTTCGCTCCAAGCTGGG
CTGTAAGCAAGAACTCCCCGTTCAGCCCGACTGCTGCGCCTTATCCGGTAACTGTTCACTTGAGTCCAAC
CCGGAAAAGCACGGTAAAACGCCACTGGCAGCAGCCATTGGTAACTGGGAGTTCGCAGAGGATTTGTTTA
GCTAAACACGCGGTTGCTCTTGAAGTGTGCGCCAAAGTCCGGCTACACTGGAAGGACAGATTTGGTTGCT
GTGCTCTGCGAAAGCCAGTTACCACGGTTAAGCAGTTCCCCAACTGACTTAACCTTCGATCAAACCACCT
CCCCAGGTGGTTTTTTCGTTTACAGGGCAAAAGATTACGCGCAGAAAAAAAGGATCTCAAGAAGATCCTT
TGATCTTTTCTACTGAACCGCTCTAGATTTCAGTGCAATTTATCTCTTCAAATGTAGCACCTGAAGTCAG
CCCCATACGATATAAGTTGTAATTCTCATGTTAGTCATGCCCCGCGCCCACCGGAAGGAGCTGACTGGGT
TGAAGGCTCTCAAGGGCATCGGTCGAGATCCCGGTGCCTAATGAGTGAGCTAACTTACATTAATTGCGTT
GCGCTCACTGCCCGCTTTCCAGTCGGGAAACCTGTCGTGCCAGCTGCATTAATGAATCGGCCAACGCGCG
GGGAGAGGCGGTTTGCGTATTGGGCGCCAGGGTGGTTTTTCTTTTCACCAGTGAGACGGGCAACAGCTGA
TTGCCCTTCACCGCCTGGCCCTGAGAGAGTTGCAGCAAGCGGTCCACGCTGGTTTGCCCCAGCAGGCGAA
AATCCTGTTTGATGGTGGTTAACGGCGGGATATAACATGAGCTGTCTTCGGTATCGTCGTATCCCACTAC
CGAGATGTCCGCACCAACGCGCAGCCCGGACTCGGTAATGGCGCGCATTGCGCCCAGCGCCATCTGATCG
TTGGCAACCAGCATCGCAGTGGGAACGATGCCCTCATTCAGCATTTGCATGGTTTGTTGAAAACCGGACA
TGGCACTCCAGTCGCCTTCCCGTTCCGCTATCGGCTGAATTTGATTGCGAGTGAGATATTTATGCCAGCC
AGCCAGACGCAGACGCGCCGAGACAGAACTTAATGGGCCCGCTAACAGCGCGATTTGCTGGTGACCCAAT
GCGACCAGATGCTCCACGCCCAGTCGCGTACCGTCTTCATGGGAGAAAATAATACTGTTGATGGGTGTCT
GGTCAGAGACATCAAGAAATAACGCCGGAACATTAGTGCAGGCAGCTTCCACAGCAATGGCATCCTGGTC
ATCCAGCGGATAGTTAATGATCAGCCCACTGACGCGTTGCGCGAGAAGATTGTGCACCGCCGCTTTACAG
GCTTCGACGCCGCTTCGTTCTACCATCGACACCACCACGCTGGCACCCAGTTGATCGGCGCGAGATTTAA
TCGCCGCGACAATTTGCGACGGCGCGTGCAGGGCCAGACTGGAGGTGGCAACGCCAATCAGCAACGACTG
TTTGCCCGCCAGTTGTTGTGCCACGCGGTTGGGAATGTAATTCAGCTCCGCCATCGCCGCTTCCACTTTT
TCCCGCGTTTTCGCAGAAACGTGGCTGGCCTGGTTCACCACGCGGGAAACGGTCTGATAAGAGACACCGG
CATACTCTGCGACATCGTATAACGTTACTGGTTTCACATTCACCACCCTGAATTGACTCTCTTCCGGGCG
CTATCATGCCATACCGCGAAAGGTTTTGCGCCATTCGATGGTGTCCGGGATCTCGACGCTCTCCCTTATG
CGACTCCTGCATTAGGAAAT
