>Addgene plasmid #80093 | pWUKI Cas1 V33A Cas2 | addgene partial sequence | sequence record 155761 | T7 5'-TAATACGACTCACTATAGGG-3'
ATAATTTTGTTTAACTTTAATAAGGAGATATACCATGACCTGGCTTCCCCTTAATCCCATTCCACTCAAA
GATCGCGTCTCCATGATCTTTCTGCAATATGGGCAGATCGATGTAATAGATGGCGCGTTTGCACTTATCG
ACAAGACAGGGATCCGCACTCATATTCCTGTTGGCTCGGTTGCCTGCATCATGCTGGAACCTGGTACACG
GGTTTCGCATGCAGCTGTACGCCTGGCTGCGCAAGTTGGAACATTGTTGGTATGGGTGGGGGAAGCGGGC
GTTCGTGTTTATGCTTCTGGTCAGCCTGGAGGTGCGCGTTCAGATAAGCTGCTCTATCAGGCAAAACTTG
CTCTGGATGAAGATTTGCGTCTGAAGGTCGTACGTAAAATGTTTGAACTTCGGTTTGGAGAACCTGCGCC
TGCCCGGCGCTCCGTAGAGCAACTCAGAGGTATAGAAGGCAGTCGCGTGCGGGCAACCTACGCACTTCTG
GCGAAGCAATACGGCGTGACATGGAATGGACGTCGCTACGATCCGAAAGACTGGGAAAAGGGCGATACGA
TCAACCAATGCATTAGCGCTGCAACTTCCTGTTTATACGGCGTAACTGAAGCGGCGATACTTGCAGCTGG
TTATGCACCAGCTATTGGGTTTGTGCATACAGGAAAGCCTCTTTCCTTTGTTTACGATATTGCAGACATC
ATTAAATTTGACACTGT
