>Addgene plasmid #80093 | pWUKI Cas1 V33A Cas2 | addgene partial sequence | sequence record 155762 | T7term 5'-GCTAGTTATTGCTCAGCGG-3'
AGCTGCGCTAGTAGACGAGTCCATGTGCTGGCGTTCAAATTTCGCAGCAGCGGTTTCTTTACCAGACTCG
AGTGCGGCCGCTCA
[282 nt withheld, positions 85-366]
TTCAGCTACTCCGATGGCCTGCATCTCCCAGTGAAACAGGAAGCGGAATGGCAACAGGCTGTGCATCTTC
AGGTGGGGCCGGCGGTTGTATTTCTCCAGCGGCAAGCACGTCCTCTATAAGCGGAATCAATTTGGCTAAT
GTTTTACTACTGCGAAAAATATCCCTGCACGCCAAACGGACTTCCCGGTCCGGCTCACCAGGGTTACGAC
GCGCTATCTCAAAAGCTTTCGGTACAACAGTGTCAAATTTAATGATGTCTGCAATATCGTAAACAAAGGA
AAGAGGCTTTCCTGTATGCACAAACCCAATAGCTGGTGCATAACCAGCTGCAAGTATCGCCGCTTCAGTT
ACGCCGTATAAACAGGAAGTTGCAGCGCTAATGCATTGGTTGATCGTATCGCC
