>Addgene plasmid #80093 | pWUKI Cas1 V33A Cas2 | addgene partial sequence | sequence record 156214 | M13pUC-Rev 5'-AGCGGATAACAATTTCACACAGG-3'
GACTCAGAAGTCAATCAAGAAGCTAAGCCAGAGGTCAAGCCAGAAGTCAAGCCTGAGACTCACATCAATT
TAAAGGTGTCCGATGGATCTTCAGAGATCTTCTTCAAGATCAAAAAGACCACTCCTTTAAGAAGGCTGAT
GGAAGCGTTCGCTAAAAGACAGGGTAAGGAAATGGACTCCTTAAGATTCTTGTACGACGGTATTAGAATT
CAAGCTGATCAGGCCCCTGAAGATTTGGACATGGAGGATAACGATATTATTGAGGCTCACCGCGAACAGA
TTGGAGGTCGGTTTATCCCCGCTGGCGCGGGGAACTCTCTAAAAGTATACATTTGTTCTTAAAGCATTTT
TTCCCATACAAACAACCCACCAACCTTAATGTAACAGGATCTGGCAGTAGCCATATTCAACGGGAAACGT
CTTGCTCTAGGCCGCGATTAAATTCCAACATGGATGCTGATTTATATGGGTATAAATGGGCTCGCGATAA
TGTCGGGCAATCAGGTGCGACAATCTATCGATTGTATGGGAAGCCCGATGCGCCAGAGTTGTTTCTGAAA
CATGGCAAAGGTAGCGTTGCCAATGATGTTACAGATGAGATGGTCAGACTAAACTGGCTGACGGAATTTA
TGCCTCTTCCGACCATCAAGCATTTTATCCGTACTCCTGATGATGCATGGTTACTCACCACTGCGATCCC
CGGGAAAACAGCATTCCAGGTATTAGAAGAATATCCTGATTCAGGTGAAAATATTGTTGATGCGCTGGCA
GTGTTCCTGCGCCGGTTGCATTCGATTCCTGTTTGTAATT
